Addgene plasmid #134734: pLenti CMV/TO Zeo dn-cHSF1
Purpose: Lentiviral expression vector for inducible expression of a constitutively active dominant-negative HSF1
Depositing lab: Matthew D. Shoulders. Depositing organization: Massachusetts Institute of Technology. Publication: Transportable, Chemical Genetic Methodology for the Small Molecule-Mediated Inhibition of Heat Shock Factor 1. Moore CL, Dewal MB, Nekongo EE, Santiago S, Lu NB, Levine SS, Shoulders MD. ACS Chem Biol. 2016 Jan 15;11(1):200-10. doi: 10.1021/acschembio.5b00740. Epub 2015 Nov 19. PubMed 26502114.
Backbone
  Vector backbone: pLenti CMV/TO Zeo Dest (644-1)
  Backbone manufacturer: Eric Campeau, Paul Kaufman
  Backbone size w/o insert (bp): 5840
  Total vector size (bp): 6932
  Vector type: Mammalian Expression, Lentiviral
  Selectable markers: Zeocin
Growth in bacteria
  Bacterial resistance: Bleocin (Zeocin), 50 μg/mL
  Growth temperature: 30°C
  Growth strain: NEB Stable
  Copy number: High Copy
Gene/Insert
  Gene/Insert name: dn-cHSF1
  Species: H. sapiens (human)
  Insert size (bp): 1092
  Mutation: Deletion of amino acids 186-201, 380−529
  GenBank ID: NM_005526.4
  Entrez Gene: HSF1 (a.k.a. HSTF1)
  Promoter: CMV/TO
  Cloning method: Gateway Cloning
  Sequencing primers: 5′ CGCAAATGGGCGGTAGGCGTG; 3′ CATAGCGTAAAAGGAGCAACA
Terms and licenses: Academic/Nonprofit Terms; Industry Terms: Not Available to Industry
How to cite: pLenti CMV/TO Zeo dn-cHSF1 was a gift from Matthew D. Shoulders (Addgene plasmid # 134734 ; http://n2t.net/addgene:134734 ; RRID:Addgene_134734)
