[The description below was written by a language model from this plasmid's Addgene catalogue record and pLannotate feature annotations shown in this document.]
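Description:
pLenti CMV/TO Zeo dn-cHSF1 is a third-generation-style HIV-1 lentiviral expression plasmid built on the pLenti CMV/TO Zeo Dest Gateway destination backbone, intended for delivery into mammalian cells as packaged virus. The transfer cassette begins with an RSV promoter fused to a truncated 5' LTR, which drives production of the genomic RNA in packaging cells. This is followed by the Ψ packaging signal with a gag fragment, the Rev response element for nuclear export of the unspliced transcript, and the cPPT/CTS, which aids nuclear import. A WPRE downstream of the insert enhances transcript expression, and a truncated 3' LTR with an SV40 polyadenylation signal closes the viral unit. In bacteria the plasmid replicates from a high-copy ColE1/pUC-type origin. No ampicillin marker is annotated. Instead, a single BleoR (Sh ble) gene sits behind tandem SV40 and EM7 promoters, so Zeocin selects in both mammalian cells and E. coli.

The payload is a human HSF1 variant of about 1.1 kb, flanked by attB1 and attB2 sites left from Gateway recombination. It carries deletions of amino acids 186–201 and 380–529, and the record describes the product as a constitutively active, dominant-negative HSF1. Expression comes from the CMV/TO promoter, the CMV immediate-early enhancer and promoter followed by two tet operator sites (which the annotation tool labels as PLtetO-1 fragments). In cells that express the Tet repressor, transcription is blocked until tetracycline or doxycycline is added. The repressor is not encoded on this plasmid and must be supplied separately. The construct is used to make stable cell lines in which heat shock factor 1 signalling can be inhibited by small-molecule induction. The sequenced record is slightly longer than the catalogued total size.
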