Features (pLannotate 1.2.2; 28 found; start..end, strand, type, name):
      1..227     +  promoter       RSV promoter: Rous sarcoma virus enhancer/promoter
    228..408     +  LTR            5' LTR (truncated): truncated 5' long terminal repeat (LTR) from HIV-1
    455..580     +  misc_feature   HIV-1 Ψ: packaging signal of human immunodeficiency virus type 1
    564..927     +  CDS            HIV-1 gag (fragment): gag protein from human immunodeficiency virus 1; gag
   1073..1306    +  misc_feature   RRE: The Rev response element (RRE) of HIV-1 allows for Rev-dependent mRNA export from the nucleus to the cytoplasm.
   1683..1783    +  CDS            Rev (fragment): human immunodeficiency virus 1 (HIV-1) Rev protein; rev; enhances nuclear export of unspliced and incompletely spliced viral mRNAs
   1802..1918    +  misc_feature   cPPT/CTS: central polypurine tract and central termination sequence of HIV-1
   1941..2244    +  enhancer       CMV enhancer: human cytomegalovirus immediate early enhancer
   2245..2448    +  promoter       CMV promoter: human cytomegalovirus (CMV) immediate early promoter
   2450..2469    +  promoter       PLtetO-1 promoter (fragment): modified phage lambda PL promoter with tet operator sites (Lutz and Bujard, 1997)
   2471..2490    +  promoter       PLtetO-1 promoter (fragment): modified phage lambda PL promoter with tet operator sites (Lutz and Bujard, 1997)
   2530..2554    +  protein_bind   attB1: mutant version of attB; recombination site for the Gateway® BP reaction BP Clonase™
   2594..3682    +  CDS            HSF1 (fragment): HSF1_HUMAN - Also known as HSTF1. Experimental evidence at protein level: Swiss-Prot protein existence level 1. (Microbial infection) Plays a role in latent human immunodeficiency virus (HIV-1) transcriptional reactivation. Binds to the HIV-1 long terminal repeat promoter (LTR) to reactivate viral transcription by recruiting cellular transcriptional elongation factors, such as CDK9, CCNT1 and EP300. From Homo sapiens (Human).
   3709..3733    -  protein_bind   attB2: mutant version of attB; recombination site for the Gateway® BP reaction BP Clonase™
   3764..4352    +  misc_feature   WPRE: woodchuck hepatitis virus posttranscriptional regulatory element
   4408..4737    +  promoter       SV40 promoter: SV40 enhancer and early promoter
   4749..4796    +  promoter       EM7 promoter: synthetic bacterial promoter&nbsp
   4815..5189    +  CDS            BleoR: antibiotic-binding protein; Sh ble from Streptoalloteichus hindustanus; confers resistance to bleomycin, phleomycin, and Zeocin™
   5212..5349    +  CDS            nef (fragment): NEF_HV1LA - Experimental evidence at protein level: Swiss-Prot protein existence level 1. Extracellular Nef protein targets CD4(+) T-lymphocytes for apoptosis by interacting with CXCR4 surface receptors. From Human immunodeficiency virus type 1 group M subtype B (isolate Lai) (HIV-1).
   5335..5515    +  LTR            5' LTR (truncated): truncated 5' long terminal repeat (LTR) from HIV-1
   5587..5708    +  polyA_signal   SV40 poly(A) signal: SV40 polyadenylation signal
   5728..5834    +  promoter       SV40 promoter (fragment): SV40 early promoter
   5903..6491    +  rep_origin     ori: high-copy-number ColE1/pMB1/pBR322/pUC origin of replication
   6674..6766    +  CDS            lacI (fragment): lac repressor; lacI; The lac repressor binds to the lac operator to inhibit transcription in E. coli. This inhibition can be relieved by adding lactose or isopropyl-β-D-thiogalactopyranoside (IPTG).
   6779..6800    +  protein_bind   CAP binding site: CAP binding activates transcription in the presence of cAMP. E. coli catabolite activator protein
   6815..6845    +  promoter       lac promoter: promoter for the E. coli lac operon
   6853..6869    +  protein_bind   lac operator: The lac repressor binds to the lac operator to inhibit transcription in E. coli. This inhibition can be relieved by adding lactose or isopropyl-β-D-thiogalactopyranoside (IPTG). lac repressor encoded by lacI
   6914..6932    +  promoter       T3 promoter: promoter for bacteriophage T3 RNA polymerase
>Addgene plasmid #134734 | pLenti CMV/TO Zeo dn-cHSF1 | addgene full sequence | sequence record 275750 | Addgene NGS Result
TGTAGTCTTATGCAATACTCTTGTAGTCTTGCAACATGGTAACGATGAGTTAGCAACATGCCTTACAAGG
AGAGAAAAAGCACCGTGCATGCCGATTGGTGGAAGTAAGGTGGTACGATCGTGCCTTATTAGGAAGGCAA
CAGACGGGTCTGACATGGATTGGACGAACCACTGAATTGCCGCATTGCAGAGATATTGTATTTAAGTGCC
TAGCTCGATACATAAACGGGTCTCTCTGGTTAGACCAGATCTGAGCCTGGGAGCTCTCTGGCTAACTAGG
GAACCCACTGCTTAAGCCTCAATAAAGCTTGCCTTGAGTGCTTCAAGTAGTGTGTGCCCGTCTGTTGTGT
GACTCTGGTAACTAGAGATCCCTCAGACCCTTTTAGTCAGTGTGGAAAATCTCTAGCAGTGGCGCCCGAA
CAGGGACTTGAAAGCGAAAGGGAAACCAGAGGAGCTCTCTCGACGCAGGACTCGGCTTGCTGAAGCGCGC
ACGGCAAGAGGCGAGGGGCGGCGACTGGTGAGTACGCCAAAAATTTTGACTAGCGGAGGCTAGAAGGAGA
GAGATGGGTGCGAGAGCGTCAGTATTAAGCGGGGGAGAATTAGATCGCGATGGGAAAAAATTCGGTTAAG
GCCAGGGGGAAAGAAAAAATATAAATTAAAACATATAGTATGGGCAAGCAGGGAGCTAGAACGATTCGCA
GTTAATCCTGGCCTGTTAGAAACATCAGAAGGCTGTAGACAAATACTGGGACAGCTACAACCATCCCTTC
AGACAGGATCAGAAGAACTTAGATCATTATATAATACAGTAGCAACCCTCTATTGTGTGCATCAAAGGAT
AGAGATAAAAGACACCAAGGAAGCTTTAGACAAGATAGAGGAAGAGCAAAACAAAAGTAAGACCACCGCA
CAGCAAGCGGCCGCTGATCTTCAGACCTGGAGGAGGAGATATGAGGGACAATTGGAGAAGTGAATTATAT
AAATATAAAGTAGTAAAAATTGAACCATTAGGAGTAGCACCCACCAAGGCAAAGAGAAGAGTGGTGCAGA
GAGAAAAAAGAGCAGTGGGAATAGGAGCTTTGTTCCTTGGGTTCTTGGGAGCAGCAGGAAGCACTATGGG
CGCAGCGTCAATGACGCTGACGGTACAGGCCAGACAATTATTGTCTGGTATAGTGCAGCAGCAGAACAAT
TTGCTGAGGGCTATTGAGGCGCAACAGCATCTGTTGCAACTCACAGTCTGGGGCATCAAGCAGCTCCAGG
CAAGAATCCTGGCTGTGGAAAGATACCTAAAGGATCAACAGCTCCTGGGGATTTGGGGTTGCTCTGGAAA
ACTCATTTGCACCACTGCTGTGCCTTGGAATGCTAGTTGGAGTAATAAATCTCTGGAACAGATTTGGAAT
CACACGACCTGGATGGAGTGGGACAGAGAAATTAACAATTACACAAGCTTAATACACTCCTTAATTGAAG
AATCGCAAAACCAGCAAGAAAAGAATGAACAAGAATTATTGGAATTAGATAAATGGGCAAGTTTGTGGAA
TTGGTTTAACATAACAAATTGGCTGTGGTATATAAAATTATTCATAATGATAGTAGGAGGCTTGGTAGGT
TTAAGAATAGTTTTTGCTGTACTTTCTATAGTGAATAGAGTTAGGCAGGGATATTCACCATTATCGTTTC
AGACCCACCTCCCAACCCCGAGGGGACCCGACAGGCCCGAAGGAATAGAAGAAGAAGGTGGAGAGAGAGA
CAGAGACAGATCCATTCGATTAGTGAACGGATCTCGACGGTATCGGTTAACTTTTAAAAGAAAAGGGGGG
ATTGGGGGGTACAGTGCAGGGGAAAGAATAGTAGACATAATAGCAACAGACATACAAACTAAAGAATTAC
AAAAACAAATTACAAAATTCAAAATTTTATCGATAAGCTTGGGAGTTCCGCGTTACATAACTTACGGTAA
ATGGCCCGCCTGGCTGACCGCCCAACGACCCCCGCCCATTGACGTCAATAATGACGTATGTTCCCATAGT
AACGCCAATAGGGACTTTCCATTGACGTCAATGGGTGGAGTATTTACGGTAAACTGCCCACTTGGCAGTA
CATCAAGTGTATCATATGCCAAGTACGCCCCCTATTGACGTCAATGACGGTAAATGGCCCGCCTGGCATT
ATGCCCAGTACATGACCTTATGGGACTTTCCTACTTGGCAGTACATCTACGTATTAGTCATCGCTATTAC
CATGGTGATGCGGTTTTGGCAGTACATCAATGGGCGTGGATAGCGGTTTGACTCACGGGGATTTCCAAGT
CTCCACCCCATTGACGTCAATGGGAGTTTGTTTTGGCACCAAAATCAACGGGACTTTCCAAAATGTCGTA
ACAACTCCGCCCCATTGACGCAAATGGGCGGTAGGCGTGTACGGTGGGAGGTCTATATAAGCAGAGCTCT
CCCTATCAGTGATAGAGATCTCCCTATCAGTGATAGAGATCGTCGACTAGTCCAGTGTGGTGGAATTCTG
CAGATATCAACAAGTTTGTACAAAAAAGCAGGCTTTAAAGGAACCAATTCAGTCGACTGGATCCGGTACC
ACCATGGATCTGCCCGTGGGCCCCGGCGCGGCGGGGCCCAGCAACGTCCCGGCCTTCCTGACCAAGCTGT
GGACCCTCGTGAGCGACCCGGACACCGACGCGCTCATCTGCTGGAGCCCGAGCGGGAACAGCTTCCACGT
GTTCGACCAGGGCCAGTTTGCCAAGGAGGTGCTGCCCAAGTACTTCAAGCACAACAACATGGCCAGCTTC
GTGCGGCAGCTCAACATGTATGGCTTCCGGAAAGTGGTCCACATCGAGCAGGGCGGCCTGGTCAAGCCAG
AGAGAGACGACACGGAGTTCCAGCACCCATGCTTCCTGCGTGGCCAGGAGCAGCTCCTTGAGAACATCAA
GAGGAAAGTGACCAGTGTGTCCACCCTGAAGAGTGAAGACATAAAGATCCGCCAGGACAGCGTCACCAAG
CTGCTGACGGACGTGCAGCTGATGAAGGGGAAGCAGGAGTGCATGGACTCCAAGCTCCTGGCCATGAAGC
ATGAGAATGAGGCTCTGTGGCGGGAGGTGGCCAGCCTTCGGCAGAAGCATGCCCAGCAACAGAAAGTCAT
CCTGGGGGTGAAGAGAAAGATCCCCCTGATGCTGAACGACAGTGGCTCAGCACATTCCATGCCCAAGTAT
AGCCGGCAGTTCTCCCTGGAGCACGTCCACGGCTCGGGCCCCTACTCGGCCCCCTCCCCAGCCTACAGCA
GCTCCAGCCTCTACGCCCCTGATGCTGTGGCCAGCTCTGGACCCATCATCTCCGACATCACCGAGCTGGC
TCCTGCCAGCCCCATGGCCTCCCCCGGCGGGAGCATAGACGAGAGGCCCCTATCCAGCAGCCCCCTGGTG
CGTGTCAAGGAGGAGCCCCCCAGCCCGCCTCAGAGCCCCCGGGTAGAGGAGGCGAGTCCCGGGCGCCCAT
CTTCCGTGGACACCCTCTTGTCCCCGACCGCCCTCATTGACTCCATCCTGCGGGAGAGTGAACCTGCCCC
CGCCTCCGTCACAGCCCTCACGGACGCCAGGGGCCACACGGACACCGAGGGCCGGCCTCCCTCCCCCCCG
CCCACCTCCACCCCTGAAAAGTGCCTCAGCGTAGCCTGCCTGTAGGCGGCCGCACTCGAGATATCTAGAC
CCAGCTTTCTTGTACAAAGTGGTTGATATCCAGCACAGTGGCGGCCGCTCGACAATCAACCTCTGGATTA
CAAAATTTGTGAAAGATTGACTGGTATTCTTAACTATGTTGCTCCTTTTACGCTATGTGGATACGCTGCT
TTAATGCCTTTGTATCATGCTATTGCTTCCCGTATGGCTTTCATTTTCTCCTCCTTGTATAAATCCTGGT
TGCTGTCTCTTTATGAGGAGTTGTGGCCCGTTGTCAGGCAACGTGGCGTGGTGTGCACTGTGTTTGCTGA
CGCAACCCCCACTGGTTGGGGCATTGCCACCACCTGTCAGCTCCTTTCCGGGACTTTCGCTTTCCCCCTC
CCTATTGCCACGGCGGAACTCATCGCCGCCTGCCTTGCCCGCTGCTGGACAGGGGCTCGGCTGTTGGGCA
CTGACAATTCCGTGGTGTTGTCGGGGAAGCTGACGTCCTTTCCATGGCTGCTCGCCTGTGTTGCCACCTG
GATTCTGCGCGGGACGTCCTTCTGCTACGTCCCTTCGGCCCTCAATCCAGCGGACCTTCCTTCCCGCGGC
CTGCTGCCGGCTCTGCGGCCTCTTCCGCGTCTTCGCCTTCGCCCTCAGACGAGTCGGATCTCCCTTTGGG
CCGCCTCCCCGCCTGGAATTCTGCAGATATCCGGTTAGTAATGAGTTTGGAATTAATTCTGTGGAATGTG
TGTCAGTTAGGGTGTGGAAAGTCCCCAGGCTCCCCAGCAGGCAGAAGTATGCAAAGCATGCATCTCAATT
AGTCAGCAACCAGGTGTGGAAAGTCCCCAGGCTCCCCAGCAGGCAGAAGTATGCAAAGCATGCATCTCAA
TTAGTCAGCAACCATAGTCCCGCCCCTAACTCCGCCCATCCCGCCCCTAACTCCGCCCAGTTCCGCCCAT
TCTCCGCCCCATGGCTGACTAATTTTTTTTATTTATGCAGAGGCCGAGGCCGCCTCTGCCTCTGAGCTAT
TCCAGAAGTAGTGAGGAGGCTTTTTTGGAGGCCTAGGCTTTTGCAAAAAGCTCCCCCTGTTGACAATTAA
TCATCGGCATAGTATATCGGCATAGTATAATACGACAAGGTGAGGAACTAAACCATGGCCAAGTTGACCA
GTGCCGTTCCGGTGCTCACCGCGCGCGACGTCGCCGGAGCGGTCGAGTTCTGGACCGACCGGCTCGGGTT
CTCCCGGGACTTCGTGGAGGACGACTTCGCCGGTGTGGTCCGGGACGACGTGACCCTGTTCATCAGCGCG
GTCCAGGACCAGGTGGTGCCGGACAACACCCTGGCCTGGGTGTGGGTGCGCGGCCTGGACGAGCTGTACG
CCGAGTGGTCGGAGGTCGTGTCCACGAACTTCCGGGACGCCTCCGGGCCGGCCATGACCGAGATCGGCGA
GCAGCCGTGGGGGCGGGAGTTCGCCCTGCGCGACCCGGCCGGCAACTGCGTGCACTTCGTGGCCGAGGAG
CAGGACTGACACGTGCTACGAGATTTAAATGGTACCTTTAAGACCAATGACTTACAAGGCAGCTGTAGAT
CTTAGCCACTTTTTAAAAGAAAAGGGGGGACTGGAAGGGCTAGCTCACTCCCAACGAAGACAAGATCTGC
TTTTTGCTTGTACTGGGTCTCTCTGGTTAGACCAGATCTGAGCCTGGGAGCTCTCTGGCTAACTAGGGAA
CCCACTGCTTAAGCCTCAATAAAGCTTGCCTTGAGTGCTTCAAGTAGTGTGTGCCCGTCTGTTGTGTGAC
TCTGGTAACTAGAGATCCCTCAGACCCTTTTAGTCAGTGTGGAAAATCTCTAGCAGTAGTAGTTCATGTC
ATCTTATTATTCAGTATTTATAACTTGCAAAGAAATGAATATCAGAGAGTGAGAGGAACTTGTTTATTGC
AGCTTATAATGGTTACAAATAAAGCAATAGCATCACAAATTTCACAAATAAAGCATTTTTTTCACTGCAT
TCTAGTTGTGGTTTGTCCAAACTCATCAATGTATCTTATCATGTCTGGCTCTAGCTATCCCGCCCCTAAC
TCCGCCCATCCCGCCCCTAACTCCGCCCAGTTCCGCCCATTCTCCGCCCCATGGCTGACTAATTTTTTTT
ATTTATGCAGAGGCCGAGGCCGCCAAAATCCCTTAACGTGAGTTTTCGTTCCACTGAGCGTCAGACCCCG
TAGAAAAGATCAAAGGATCTTCTTGAGATCCTTTTTTTCTGCGCGTAATCTGCTGCTTGCAAACAAAAAA
ACCACCGCTACCAGCGGTGGTTTGTTTGCCGGATCAAGAGCTACCAACTCTTTTTCCGAAGGTAACTGGC
TTCAGCAGAGCGCAGATACCAAATACTGTTCTTCTAGTGTAGCCGTAGTTAGGCCACCACTTCAAGAACT
CTGTAGCACCGCCTACATACCTCGCTCTGCTAATCCTGTTACCAGTGGCTGCTGCCAGTGGCGATAAGTC
GTGTCTTACCGGGTTGGACTCAAGACGATAGTTACCGGATAAGGCGCAGCGGTCGGGCTGAACGGGGGGT
TCGTGCACACAGCCCAGCTTGGAGCGAACGACCTACACCGAACTGAGATACCTACAGCGTGAGCTATGAG
AAAGCGCCACGCTTCCCGAAGGGAGAAAGGCGGACAGGTATCCGGTAAGCGGCAGGGTCGGAACAGGAGA
GCGCACGAGGGAGCTTCCAGGGGGAAACGCCTGGTATCTTTATAGTCCTGTCGGGTTTCGCCACCTCTGA
CTTGAGCGTCGATTTTTGTGATGCTCGTCAGGGGGGCGGAGCCTATGGAAAAACGCCAGCAACGCGGCCT
TTTTACGGTTCCTGGCCTTTTGCTGGCCTTTTGCTCACATGTTCTTTCCTGCGTTATCCCCTGATTCTGT
GGATAACCGTATTACCGCCTTTGAGTGAGCTGATACCGCTCGCCGCAGCCGAACGACCGAGCGCAGCGAG
TCAGTGAGCGAGGAAGCGGAAGAGCGCCCAATACGCAAACCGCCTCTCCCCGCGCGTTGGCCGATTCATT
AATGCAGCTGGCACGACAGGTTTCCCGACTGGAAAGCGGGCAGTGAGCGCAACGCAATTAATGTGAGTTA
GCTCACTCATTAGGCACCCCAGGCTTTACACTTTATGCTTCCGGCTCGTATGTTGTGTGGAATTGTGAGC
GGATAACAATTTCACACAGGAAACAGCTATGACCATGATTACGCCAAGCGCGCAATTAACCCTCACTAAA
GGGAACAAAAGCTGGAGCTGCAAGCTTAA
